LOCUS       Exported 4533 bp ds-DNA circular SYN 13-MAY-2021
DEFINITION  Mammalian expression plasmid for SARS-CoV-2 nsp7.
ACCESSION   .
VERSION     .
KEYWORDS    pGBW-m4133268
SOURCE      synthetic DNA construct
  ORGANISM  synthetic DNA construct
REFERENCE   1 (bases 1 to 4533)
  TITLE     SARS-CoV-2 protein Mammalian expression constructs, tagged, for
            protein expression and/or purification
REFERENCE   2 (bases 1 to 4533)
  AUTHORS   .
  TITLE     Direct Submission
  JOURNAL   Exported May 13, 2021 from SnapGene Server 1.1.58
            http://www.snapgene.com
FEATURES             Location/Qualifiers
     source          1..4533
                     /organism="synthetic DNA construct"
                     /mol_type="other DNA"
     CDS             251..271
                     /codon_start=1
                     /product="tobacco etch virus (TEV) protease recognition and
                     cleavage site"
                     /label=TEV site
                     /translation="ENLYFQS"
     CDS             272..349
                     /codon_start=1
                     /product="calmodulin-binding peptide"
                     /label=CBP
                     /note="derived from skeletal muscle myosin light chain
                     kinase; binds calmodulin with nanomolar affinity in the
                     presence of calcium"
                     /translation="KRRWKKNFIAVSAANRFKKISSSGAL"
     polyA_signal    402..523
                     /label=SV40 poly(A) signal
                     /note="SV40 polyadenylation signal"
     primer_bind     complement(413..432)
                     /label=EBV-rev
                     /note="SV40 polyA terminator, reverse primer"
     primer_bind     467..486
                     /label=SV40pA-R
                     /note="SV40 polyA, reverse primer"
     terminator      638..684
                     /label=T7 terminator
                     /note="transcription terminator for bacteriophage T7 RNA
                     polymerase"
     terminator      714..850
                     /label=rrnG terminator
                     /note="transcription terminator from the E. coli ribosomal
                     RNA rrnG operon (Albrechtsen et al., 1991)"
     misc_feature    895..966
                     /label=3' beta-globin insulator
                     /note="insulator downstream of the human beta-globin locus
                     (Farrell et al., 2002)"
     rep_origin      complement(1192..1780)
                     /direction=LEFT
                     /label=ori
                     /note="high-copy-number ColE1/pMB1/pBR322/pUC origin of
                     replication"
     primer_bind     complement(1272..1291)
                     /label=pBR322ori-F
                     /note="pBR322 origin, forward primer"
     CDS             2526..3386
                     /codon_start=1
                     /gene="bla"
                     /product="beta-lactamase"
                     /label=AmpR
                     /note="confers resistance to ampicillin, carbenicillin, and
                     related antibiotics"
                     /translation="MSIQHFRVALIPFFAAFCLPVFAHPETLVKVKDAEDQLGARVGYI
                     ELDLNSGKILESFRPEERFPMMSTFKVLLCGAVLSRIDAGQEQLGRRIHYSQNDLVEYS
                     PVTEKHLTDGMTVRELCSAAITMSDNTAANLLLTTIGGPKELTAFLHNMGDHVTRLDRW
                     EPELNEAIPNDERDTTMPVAMATTLRKLLTGELLTLASRQQLIDWMEADKVAGPLLRSA
                     LPAGWFIADKSGAGERGSRGIIAALGPDGKPSRIVVIYTTGSQATMDERNRQIAEIGAS
                     LIKHW"
     primer_bind     complement(2744..2763)
                     /label=Amp-R
                     /note="Ampicillin resistance gene, reverse primer"
     terminator      3399..3535
                     /label=rrnG terminator
                     /note="transcription terminator from the E. coli ribosomal
                     RNA rrnG operon (Albrechtsen et al., 1991)"
     misc_feature    3687..3758
                     /label=5' beta-globin insulator
                     /note="insulator upstream of the human beta-globin locus
                     (Farrell et al., 2002)"
     terminator      3763..3809
                     /label=T7 terminator
                     /note="transcription terminator for bacteriophage T7 RNA
                     polymerase"
     polyA_signal    3827..3875
                     /note="synthetic polyadenylation signal"
     enhancer        3956..4259
                     /label=CMV enhancer
                     /note="human cytomegalovirus immediate early enhancer"
     promoter        4261..4463
                     /label=CMV promoter
                     /note="human cytomegalovirus (CMV) immediate early
                     promoter"
     primer_bind     4414..4434
                     /label=CMV-F
                     /note="Human CMV immediate early promoter, forward primer"
ORIGIN
        1 caccatgaaa atgtcagatg taaagtgcac atcagtagtc ttactctcag ttttgcaaca
       61 actcagagta gaatcatcat ctaaattgtg ggctcaatgt gtccagttac acaatgacat
      121 tctcttagct aaagatacta ctgaagcctt tgaaaaaatg gtttcactac tttctgtttt
      181 gctttccatg cagggtgctg tagacataaa caagctttgt gaagaaatgc tggacaacag
      241 ggcaacctta gaaaaccttt actttcagtc gaagaggcga tggaaaaaga attttatcgc
      301 ggtgagtgca gccaacagat tcaaaaagat atcctcgtct ggtgccctct aagctagctt
      361 gactgactga gatacagcgt accttcagct cacagacatg ataagataca ttgatgagtt
      421 tggacaaacc acaactagaa tgcagtgaaa aaaatgcttt atttgtgaaa tttgtgatgc
      481 tattgcttta tttgtaacca ttataagctg caataaacaa gttaacaaca acaattgcat
      541 tcattttatg tttcaggttc agggggaggt gtgggaggtt ttttaaagca agtaaaacct
      601 ctacaaatgt ggtattggcc catctctatc ggtatcgtag cataacccct tggggcctct
      661 aaacgggtct tgaggggttt tttgtgcccc tcgggccgga ttgctatcta ccggcattgg
      721 cgcagaaaaa aatgcctgat gcgacgctgc gcgtcttata ctcccacata tgccagattc
      781 agcaacggat acggcttccc caacttgccc acttccatac gtgtcctcct taccagaaat
      841 ttatccttaa ggtcgtcagc tatcctgcag gcgatctctc gatttcgatc aagacattcc
      901 tttaatggtc ttttctggac accactaggg gtcagaagta gttcatcaaa ctttcttccc
      961 tccctaatct cattggttac cttgggctat cgaaacttaa ttaaccagtc aagtcagcta
     1021 cttggcgaga tcgacttgtc tgggtttcga ctacgctcag aattgcgtca gtcaagttcg
     1081 atctggtcct tgctattgca cccgttctcc gattacgagt ttcatttaaa tcatgtgagc
     1141 aaaaggccag caaaaggcca ggaaccgtaa aaaggccgcg ttgctggcgt ttttccatag
     1201 gctccgcccc cctgacgagc atcacaaaaa tcgacgctca agtcagaggt ggcgaaaccc
     1261 gacaggacta taaagatacc aggcgtttcc ccctggaagc tccctcgtgc gctctcctgt
     1321 tccgaccctg ccgcttaccg gatacctgtc cgcctttctc ccttcgggaa gcgtggcgct
     1381 ttctcatagc tcacgctgta ggtatctcag ttcggtgtag gtcgttcgct ccaagctggg
     1441 ctgtgtgcac gaaccccccg ttcagcccga ccgctgcgcc ttatccggta actatcgtct
     1501 tgagtccaac ccggtaagac acgacttatc gccactggca gcagccactg gtaacaggat
     1561 tagcagagcg aggtatgtag gcggtgctac agagttcttg aagtggtggc ctaactacgg
     1621 ctacactaga agaacagtat ttggtatctg cgctctgctg aagccagtta ccttcggaaa
     1681 aagagttggt agctcttgat ccggcaaaca aaccaccgct ggtagcggtg gtttttttgt
     1741 ttgcaagcag cagattacgc gcagaaaaaa aggatctcaa gaagatcctt tgatcttttc
     1801 tacggggtct gacgctcagt ggaacgaaaa ctcacgttaa gggattttgg tcatgagatt
     1861 atcaaaaagg atcttcacct agatcctttt aaattaaaaa tgaagtttta aatcaatcta
     1921 aagtatatat gagtaaactt ggtctgacag ttaccaatgc ttaatcagtg aggcacctat
     1981 ctcagcgatc tgtctatttc gttcatccat agttgcattt aaatttccga actctccaag
     2041 gccctcgtcg gaaaatcttc aaacctttcg tccgatccat cttgcaggct acctctcgaa
     2101 cgaactatcg caagtctctt ggccggcctt gcgccttggc tattgcttgg cagcgcctat
     2161 cgccaggtat tactccaatc ccgaatatcc gagatcggga tcacccgaga gaagttcaac
     2221 ctacatcctc aatcccgatc tatccgagat ccgaggaata tcgaaatcgg ggcgcgcctg
     2281 gtgtaccgag aacgatcctc tcagtgcgag tctcgacgat ccatatcgtt gcttggcagt
     2341 cagccagtcg gaatccagct tgggacccag gaagtccaat cgtcagatat tgtactcaag
     2401 cctggtcacg gcagcgtacc gatctgttta aacctagata ttgatagtct gatcggtcaa
     2461 cgtataatcg agtcctagct tttgcaaaca tctatcaaga gacaggatca gcaggaggct
     2521 ttcgcatgag tattcaacat ttccgtgtcg cccttattcc cttttttgcg gcattttgcc
     2581 ttcctgtttt tgctcaccca gaaacgctgg tgaaagtaaa agatgctgaa gatcagttgg
     2641 gtgcgcgagt gggttacatc gaactggatc tcaacagcgg taagatcctt gagagttttc
     2701 gccccgaaga acgctttcca atgatgagca cttttaaagt tctgctatgt ggcgcggtat
     2761 tatcccgtat tgacgccggg caagagcaac tcggtcgccg catacactat tctcagaatg
     2821 acttggttga gtattcacca gtcacagaaa agcatcttac ggatggcatg acagtaagag
     2881 aattatgcag tgctgccata accatgagtg ataacactgc ggccaactta cttctgacaa
     2941 cgattggagg accgaaggag ctaaccgctt ttttgcacaa catgggggat catgtaactc
     3001 gccttgatcg ttgggaaccg gagctgaatg aagccatacc aaacgacgag cgtgacacca
     3061 cgatgcctgt agcaatggca acaaccttgc gtaaactatt aactggcgaa ctacttactc
     3121 tagcttcccg gcaacagttg atagactgga tggaggcgga taaagttgca ggaccacttc
     3181 tgcgctcggc ccttccggct ggctggttta ttgctgataa atctggagcc ggtgagcgtg
     3241 ggtctcgcgg tatcattgca gcactggggc cagatggtaa gccctcccgt atcgtagtta
     3301 tctacacgac ggggagtcag gcaactatgg atgaacgaaa tagacagatc gctgagatag
     3361 gtgcctcact gattaagcat tggtaaccga ttctaggtgc attggcgcag aaaaaaatgc
     3421 ctgatgcgac gctgcgcgtc ttatactccc acatatgcca gattcagcaa cggatacggc
     3481 ttccccaact tgcccacttc catacgtgtc ctccttacca gaaatttatc cttaagatcc
     3541 cgaatcgttt aaactcgact ctggctctat cgaatctccg tcgtttcgag cttacgcgaa
     3601 cagccgtggc gctcatttgc tcgtcgggca tcgaatctcg tcagctatcg tcagcttacc
     3661 tttttggcag cgatcgcggc tcccgacatc ttggaccatt agctccacag gtatcttctt
     3721 ccctctagtg gtcataacag cagcttcagc tacctctcaa ttcaaaaaac ccctcaagac
     3781 ccgtttagag gccccaaggg gttatgctat caatcgttgc gttacacaca caaaaaacca
     3841 acacacatcc atcttcgatg gatagcgatt ttattatcta actgctgatc gagtgtagcc
     3901 agatctagta atcaattacg gggtcattag ttcatagccc atatatggag ttccgcgtta
     3961 cataacttac ggtaaatggc ccgcctggct gaccgcccaa cgacccccgc ccattgacgt
     4021 caataatgac gtatgttccc atagtaacgc caatagggac tttccattga cgtcaatggg
     4081 tggagtattt acggtaaact gcccacttgg cagtacatca agtgtatcat atgccaagta
     4141 cgccccctat tgacgtcaat gacggtaaat ggcccgcctg gcattatgcc cagtacatga
     4201 ccttatggga ctttcctact tggcagtaca tctacgtatt agtcatcgct attaccatgc
     4261 tgatgcggtt ttggcagtac atcaatgggc gtggatagcg gtttgactca cggggatttc
     4321 caagtctcca ccccattgac gtcaatggga gtttgttttg gcaccaaaat caacgggact
     4381 ttccaaaatg tcgtaacaac tccgccccat tgacgcaaat gggcggtagg cgtgtacggt
     4441 gggaggtcta tataagcaga gctggtttag tgaaccgtca gatcagatct ttgtcgatcc
     4501 taccatccac tcgacacacc cgccagcggc cgc
//
