[The description below was written by a language model from this plasmid's Addgene catalogue record and the feature table of its GenBank file.]
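Description:
pGBW-m4133268 is a mammalian expression plasmid built on the pTwist_CMV_6 backbone for producing the SARS-CoV-2 non-structural protein 7 (nsp7), a wild-type segment of the viral ORF1ab polyprotein. The annotated circular record is 4,533 bp. It is maintained in E. coli through a high-copy ColE1/pUC-type origin and selected with ampicillin via the beta-lactamase (AmpR) gene. No mammalian selection marker or eukaryotic episomal origin is annotated, which suggests use by transient transfection.

Expression is driven by the human cytomegalovirus immediate-early enhancer and promoter, located at the end of the numbered sequence so that transcription runs across the origin of the map into the insert. The nsp7 coding region itself (about 242 bp per the catalogue) is not annotated as a feature, but it would occupy the stretch immediately upstream of the tag elements. In frame at its C terminus are a TEV protease recognition site followed by a calmodulin-binding peptide (CBP). CBP binds calmodulin with high affinity in the presence of calcium, allowing affinity capture, and the TEV site allows the tag to be cleaved off afterwards. An SV40 polyadenylation signal terminates the transcript.

The expression cassette is isolated from the bacterial backbone by flanking elements on each side: T7 and rrnG transcription terminators, 5' and 3' human beta-globin insulators, and a synthetic poly(A) signal upstream of the CMV enhancer to limit read-through into the cassette. The plasmid belongs to a set of tagged SARS-CoV-2 protein constructs intended for protein expression and/or purification from mammalian cells.
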