Addgene plasmid #152000: pGBW-m4133268
Purpose: Mammalian expression plasmid for SARS-CoV-2 nsp7
Depositing lab: Ginkgo Bioworks & Benjie Chen. Depositing organization: Ginkgo Bioworks.
Backbone
  Vector backbone: pTwist_CMV_6
  Backbone size w/o insert (bp): 4180
  Vector type: Mammalian Expression
Growth in bacteria
  Bacterial resistance: Ampicillin, 100 μg/mL
  Growth temperature: 37°C
  Growth strain: DH5alpha
  Copy number: High Copy
Gene/Insert
  Gene/Insert name: SARS-CoV-2 nsp7
  Species: Severe acute respiratory syndrome coronavirus 2
  Insert size (bp): 242
  Mutation: wt
  Entrez Gene: ORF1ab (a.k.a. GU280_gp01)
  Promoter: CMV
  Tag / fusion protein: Cleavable TEV;CBP (C terminal on backbone)
  Cloning method: Unknown
Resource information
  A portion of this plasmid was derived from a plasmid made by: GinkgoBioworks
Depositor comments: NCBI reference sequence: YP_009725303.1
How to cite: pGBW-m4133268 was a gift from Ginkgo Bioworks & Benjie Chen (Addgene plasmid # 152000 ; http://n2t.net/addgene:152000 ; RRID:Addgene_152000)
